>Addgene plasmid #158192 | p667-UBC-PHKG1-V5-miniTurbo_IDG-K | addgene full sequence | sequence record 310652 | Addgene NGS Result
TCCCAACCCCGAGGGGACCCGACAGGCCCGAAGGAATAGAAGAAGAAGGTGGAGAGAGAGACAGAGACAG
ATCCATTCGATTAGTGAACGGATCTCGACGGTATCGGTTAACTTTTAAAAGAAAAGGGGGGATTGGGGGG
TACAGTGCAGGGGAAAGAATAGTAGACATAATAGCAACAGACATACAAACTAAAGAATTACAAAAACAAA
TTACAAAATTCAAAATTTTATCGTCCAGTGTGGTGGAATTCTGCAGATATCAACTTTGTATAGAAAAGTT
GGCCTCCGCGCCGGGTTTTGGCGCCTCCCGCGGGCGCCCCCCTCCTCACGGCGAGCGCTGCCACGTCAGA
CGAAGGGCGCAGCGAGCGTCCTGATCCTTCCGCCCGGACGCTCAGGACAGCGGCCCGCTGCTCATAAGAC
TCGGCCTTAGAACCCCAGTATCAGCAGAAGGACATTTTAGGACGGGACTTGGGTGACTCTAGGGCACTGG
TTTTCTTTCCAGAGAGCGGAACAGGCGAGGAAAAGTAGTCCCTTCTCGGCGATTCTGCGGAGGGATCTCC
GTGGGGCGGTGAACGCCGATGATTATATAAGGACGCGCCGGGTGTGGCACAGCTAGTTCCGTCGCAGCCG
GGATTTGGGTCGCGGTTCTTGTTTGTGGATCGCTGTGATCGTCACTTGGTGAGTAGCGGGCTGCTGGGCT
GGCCGGGGCTTTCGTGGCCGCCGGGCCGCTCGGTGGGACGGAAGCGTGTGGAGAGACCGCCAAGGGCTGT
AGTCTGGGTCCGCGAGCAAGGTTGCCCTGAACTGGGGGTTGGGGGGAGCGCAGCAAAATGGCGGCTGTTC
CCGAGTCTTGAATGGAAGACGCTTGTGAGGCGGGCTGTGAGGTCGTTGAAACAAGGTGGGGGGCATGGTG
GGCGGCAAGAACCCAAGGTCTTGAGGCCTTCGCTAATGCGGGAAAGCTCTTATTCGGGTGAGATGGGCTG
GGGCACCATCTGGGGACCCTGACGTGAAGTTTGTCACTGACTGGAGAACTCGGTTTGTCGTCTGTTGCGG
GGGCGGCAGTTATGGCGGTGCCGTTGGGCAGTGCACCCGTACCTTTGGGAGCGCGCGCCCTCGTCGTGTC
GTGACGTCACCCGTTCTGTTGGCTTATAATGCAGGGTGGGGCCACCTGCCGGTAGGTGTGCGGTAGGCTT
TTCTCCGTCGCAGGACGCAGGGTTCGGGCCTAGGGTAGGCTCTCCTGAATCGACAGGCGCCGGACCTCTG
GTGAGGGGAGGGATAAGTGAGGCGTCAGTTTCTTTGGTCGGTTTTATGTACCTATCTTCTTAAGTAGCTG
AAGCTCCGGTTTTGAACTATGCGCTCGGGGTTGGCGAGTGTGTTTTGTGAAGTTTTTTAGGCACCTTTTG
AAATGTAATCATTTGGGTCAATATGTAATTTTCAGTGTTAGACTAGTAAATTGTCCGCTAAATTCTGGCC
GTTTTTGGCTTTTTTGTTAGACACAAGTTTGTACAAAAAAGTTGGCACCATGACCCGGGACGAGGCACTG
CCGGACTCTCATTCTGCACAGGACTTCTATGAGAATTATGAGCCCAAAGAGATCCTGGGCAGGGGCGTTA
GCAGTGTGGTCAGGCGATGCATCCACAAGCCCACGAGCCAGGAGTACGCCGTGAAGGTCATCGACGTCAC
CGGTGGAGGCAGCTTCAGCCCGGAGGAGGTGCGGGAGCTGCGAGAAGCCACGCTGAAGGAGGTGGACATC
CTGCGCAAGGTCTCAGGGCACCCCAACATCATACAGCTGAAGGACACTTATGAGACCAACACTTTCTTCT
TCTTGGTGTTTGACCTGATGAAGAGAGGGGAGCTCTTTGACTACCTCACTGAGAAGGTCACCTTGAGTGA
GAAGGAAACCAGAAAGATCATGCGAGCTCTGCTGGAGGTGATCTGCACCTTGCACAAACTCAACATCGTG
CACCGGGACCTGAAGCCCGAGAACATTCTCTTGGATGACAACATGAACATCAAGCTCACAGACTTTGGCT
TTTCCTGCCAGCTGGAGCCGGGAGAGAGGCTGCGAGAGGTCTGTGGGACCCCCAGTTACCTGGCCCCTGA
GATTATCGAGTGCTCCATGAATGAGGACCACCCGGGCTACGGGAAAGAGGTGGACATGTGGAGCACTGGC
GTCATCATGTACACGCTGCTGGCCGGCTCCCCGCCCTTCTGGCACCGGAAGCAGATGCTGATGCTGAGGA
TGATCATGAGCGGCAACTACCAGTTTGGCTCGCCCGAGTGGGATGATTACTCGGACACCGTGAAGGACCT
GGTCTCCCGATTCCTGGTGGTGCAACCCCAGAACCGCTACACAGCGGAAGAGGCCTTGGCACACCCCTTC
TTCCAGCAGTACTTGGTGGAGGAAGTGCGGCACTTCAGCCCCCGGGGGAAGTTCAAGGTGATCGCTCTGA
CCGTGCTGGCTTCAGTGCGGATCTACTACCAGTACCGCCGGGTGAAGCCTGTGACCCGGGAGATCGTCAT
CCGAGACCCCTATGCCCTCCGGCCTCTGCGCCGGCTCATCGACGCCTACGCTTTCCGAATCTATGGCCAC
TGGGTGAAGAAGGGGCAGCAGCAGAACCGGGCAGCCCTTTTCGAGAACACACCCAAGGCCGTGCTCCTCT
CCCTGGCCGAGGAGGACTACTTGCCAACTTTCTTGTACAAAGTGGGCGGCAAGCCCATCCCCAACCCCCT
GCTGGGCCTGGACAGCACCGCTAGCATCCCGCTGCTGAACGCTAAACAGATTCTGGGACAGCTGGACGGC
GGGAGCGTGGCAGTCCTGCCTGTGGTCGACTCCACCAATCAGTACCTGCTGGATCGAATCGGCGAGCTGA
AGAGTGGGGATGCTTGCATTGCAGAATATCAGCAGGCAGGGAGAGGAAGCAGAGGGAGGAAATGGTTCTC
TCCTTTTGGAGCTAACCTGTACCTGAGTATGTTTTGGCGCCTGAAGCGGGGACCAGCAGCAATCGGCCTG
GGCCCGGTCATCGGAATTGTCATGGCAGAAGCGCTGCGAAAGCTGGGAGCAGACAAGGTGCGAGTCAAAT
GGCCCAATGACCTGTATCTGCAGGATAGAAAGCTGGCAGGCATCCTGGTGGAGCTGGCCGGAATAACAGG
CGATGCTGCACAGATCGTCATTGGCGCCGGGATTAACGTGGCTATGAGGCGCGTGGAGGAAAGCGTGGTC
AATCAGGGCTGGATCACACTGCAGGAAGCAGGGATTAACCTGGACAGGAATACTCTGGCCGCTATGCTGA
TCCGAGAGCTGCGGGCAGCCCTGGAACTGTTCGAGCAGGAAGGCCTGGCTCCATATCTGTCACGGTGGGA
GAAGCTGGATAACTTCATCAATAGACCCGTGAAGCTGATCATTGGGGACAAAGAGATTTTCGGGATTAGC
CGGGGGATTGATAAACAGGGAGCCCTGCTGCTGGAACAGGACGGAGTTATCAAACCCTGGATGGGCGGAG
AAATCAGTCTGCGGTCTGCCGAAAAGTAAGCCAACTTTATTATACATAGTTGATATCCAGCACAGTGGCG
GCCGCTCGACAATCAACCTCTGGATTACAAAATTTGTGAAAGATTGACTGGTATTCTTAACTATGTTGCT
CCTTTTACGCTATGTGGATACGCTGCTTTAATGCCTTTGTATCATGCTATTGCTTCCCGTATGGCTTTCA
TTTTCTCCTCCTTGTATAAATCCTGGTTGCTGTCTCTTTATGAGGAGTTGTGGCCCGTTGTCAGGCAACG
TGGCGTGGTGTGCACTGTGTTTGCTGACGCAACCCCCACTGGTTGGGGCATTGCCACCACCTGTCAGCTC
CTTTCCGGGACTTTCGCTTTCCCCCTCCCTATTGCCACGGCGGAACTCATCGCCGCCTGCCTTGCCCGCT
GCTGGACAGGGGCTCGGCTGTTGGGCACTGACAATTCCGTGGTGTTGTCGGGGAAGCTGACGTCCTTTCC
ATGGCTGCTCGCCTGTGTTGCCACCTGGATTCTGCGCGGGACGTCCTTCTGCTACGTCCCTTCGGCCCTC
AATCCAGCGGACCTTCCTTCCCGCGGCCTGCTGCCGGCTCTGCGGCCTCTTCCGCGTCTTCGCCTTCGCC
CTCAGACGAGTCGGATCTCCCTTTGGGCCGCCTCCCCGCCTGGAATTCTACCGGGTAGGGGAGGCGCTTT
TCCCAAGGCAGTCTGGAGCATGCGCTTTAGCAGCCCCGCTGGGCACTTGGCGCTACACAAGTGGCCTCTG
GCCTCGCACACATTCCACATCCACCGGTAGGCGCCAACCGGCTCCGTTCTTTGGTGGCCCCTTCGCGCCA
CCTTCTACTCCTCCCCTAGTCAGGAAGTTCCCCCCCGCCCCGCAGCTCGCGTCGTGCAGGACGTGACAAA
TGGAAGTAGCACGTCTCACTAGTCTCGTGCAGATGGACAGCACCGCTGAGCAATGGAAGCGGGTAGGCCT
TTGGGGCAGCGGCCAATAGCAGCTTTGCTCCTTCGCTTTCTGGGCTCAGAGGCTGGGAAGGGGTGGGTCC
GGGGGCGGGCTCAGGGGCGGGCTCAGGGGCGGGGCGGGCGCCCGAAGGTCCTCCGGAGGCCCGGCATTCT
GCACGCTTCAAAAGCGCACGTCTGCCGCGCTGTTCTCCTCTTCCTCATCTCCGGGCCTTTCGACCTGCAG
CCCAAGCTTACCATGACCGAGTACAAGCCCACGGTGCGCCTCGCCACCCGCGACGACGTCCCCAGGGCCG
TACGCACCCTCGCCGCCGCGTTCGCCGACTACCCCGCCACGCGCCACACCGTCGATCCGGACCGCCACAT
CGAGCGGGTCACCGAGCTGCAAGAACTCTTCCTCACGCGCGTCGGGCTCGACATCGGCAAGGTGTGGGTC
GCGGACGACGGCGCCGCGGTGGCGGTCTGGACCACGCCGGAGAGCGTCGAAGCGGGGGCGGTGTTCGCCG
AGATCGGCCCGCGCATGGCCGAGTTGAGCGGTTCCCGGCTGGCCGCGCAGCAACAGATGGAAGGCCTCCT
GGCGCCGCACCGGCCCAAGGAGCCCGCGTGGTTCCTGGCCACCGTCGGCGTCTCGCCCGACCACCAGGGC
AAGGGTCTGGGCAGCGCCGTCGTGCTCCCCGGAGTGGAGGCGGCCGAGCGCGCCGGGGTGCCCGCCTTCC
TGGAGACCTCCGCGCCCCGCAACCTCCCCTTCTACGAGCGGCTCGGCTTCACCGTCACCGCCGACGTCGA
GGTGCCCGAAGGACCGCGCACCTGGTGCATGACCCGCAAGCCCGGTGCCTGACGCCCGCCCCACGACCCG
CAGCGCCCGACCGAAAGGAGCGCACGACCCCATGCATCTCGAGGGCCCGGTACCTTTAAGACCAATGACT
TACAAGGCAGCTGTAGATCTTAGCCACTTTTTAAAAGAAAAGGGGGGACTGGAAGGGCTAGCTCACTCCC
AACGAAGACAAGATCTGCTTTTTGCTTGTACTGGGTCTCTCTGGTTAGACCAGATCTGAGCCTGGGAGCT
CTCTGGCTAACTAGGGAACCCACTGCTTAAGCCTCAATAAAGCTTGCCTTGAGTGCTTCAAGTAGTGTGT
GCCCGTCTGTTGTGTGACTCTGGTAACTAGAGATCCCTCAGACCCTTTTAGTCAGTGTGGAAAATCTCTA
GCAGTAGTAGTTCATGTCATCTTATTATTCAGTATTTATAACTTGCAAAGAAATGAATATCAGAGAGTGA
GAGGAACTTGTTTATTGCAGCTTATAATGGTTACAAATAAAGCAATAGCATCACAAATTTCACAAATAAA
GCATTTTTTTCACTGCATTCTAGTTGTGGTTTGTCCAAACTCATCAATGTATCTTATCATGTCTGGCTCT
AGCTATCCCGCCCCTAACTCCGCCCAGTTCCGCCCATTCTCCGCCCCATGGCTGACTAATTTTTTTTATT
TATGCAGAGGCCGAGGCCGCCTCGGCCTCTGAGCTATTCCAGAAGTAGTGAGGAGGCTTTTTTGGAGGCC
TAGGGACGTACCCAATTCGCCCTATAGTGAGTCGTATTACGCGCGCTCACTGGCCGTCGTTTTACAACGT
CGTGACTGGGAAAACCCTGGCGTTACCCAACTTAATCGCCTTGCAGCACATCCCCCTTTCGCCAGCTGGC
GTAATAGCGAAGAGGCCCGCACCGATCGCCCTTCCCAACAGTTGCGCAGCCTGAATGGCGAATGGG
[124 nt withheld, positions 6227-6350]
C
[91 nt withheld, positions 6352-6442]
A
[49 nt withheld, positions 6444-6492]
CCTTTGACGTTGGAGTCCACGTTCTTT
[37 nt withheld, positions 6520-6556]
ACCCTATCTCGGTCTATTCTTTTGATTTATAAGGGATTTTGCCGATTTCGGCCTATTGGTTAAAAAATGA
GCTGATTTAACAAAAATTTAACGCGAATTTTAACAAAATATTAACGCTTACAATTTAGGTGGCACTTTTC
GGGGAAATGTGCGCGGAACCCCTATTTGTTTATTTTTCTAAATACATTCAAATATGTATCCGCTCATGAG
ACAATAACCCTGATAAATGCTTCAATAATATTGAAAAAGGAAGAGTATGAGTATTCAACATTTCCGTGTC
GCCCTTATTCCCTTTTTTGCGGCATTTTGCCTTCCTGTTTTTGCTCACCCAGAAACGCTGGTGAAAGTAA
AAGATGCTGAAGATCAGTTGGGTGCACGAGTGGGTTACATCGAACTGGATCTCAACAGCGGTAAGATCCT
TGAGAGTTTTCGCCCCGAAGAACGTTTTCCAATGATGAGCACTTTTAAAGTTCTGCTATGTGGCGCGGTA
TTATCCCGTATTGACGCCGGGCAAGAGCAACTCGGTCGCCGCATACACTATTCTCAGAATGACTTGGTTG
AGTACTCACCAGTCACAGAAAAGCATCTTACGGATGGCATGACAGTAAGAGAATTATGCAGTGCTGCCAT
AACCATGAGTGATAACACTGCGGCCAACTTACTTCTGACAACGATCGGAGGACCGAAGGAGCTAACCGCT
TTTTTGCACAACATGGGGGATCATGTAACTCGCCTTGATCGTTGGGAACCGGAGCTGAATGAAGCCATAC
CAAACGACGAGCGTGACACCACGATGCCTGTAGCAATGGCAACAACGTTGCGCAAACTATTAACTGGCGA
ACTACTTACTCTAGCTTCCCGGCAACAATTAATAGACTGGATGGAGGCGGATAAAGTTGCAGGACCACTT
CTGCGCTCGGCCCTTCCGGCTGGCTGGTTTATTGCTGATAAATCTGGAGCCGGTGAGCGTGGGTCTCGCG
GTATCATTGCAGCACTGGGGCCAGATGGTAAGCCCTCCCGTATCGTAGTTATCTACACGACGGGGAGTCA
GGCAACTATGGATGAACGAAATAGACAGATCGCTGAGATAGGTGCCTCACTGATTAAGCATTGGTAACTG
TCAGACCAAGTTTACTCATATATACTTTAGATTGATTTAAAACTTCATTTTTAATTTAAAAGGATCTAGG
TGAAGATCCTTTTTGATAATCTCATGACCAAAATCCCTTAACGTGAGTTTTCGTTCCACTGAGCGTCAGA
CCCCGTAGAAAAGATCAAAGGATCTTCTTGAGATCCTTTTTTTCTGCGCGTAATCTGCTGCTTGCAAACA
AAAAAACCACCGCTACCAGCGGTGGTTTGTTTGCCGGATCAAGAGCTACCAACTCTTTTTCCGAAGGTAA
CTGGCTTCAGCAGAGCGCAGATACCAAATACTGTTCTTCTAGTGTAGCCGTAGTTAGGCCACCACTTCAA
GAACTCTGTAGCACCGCCTACATACCTCGCTCTGCTAATCCTGTTACCAGTGGCTGCTGCCAGTGGCGAT
AAGTCGTGTCTTACCGGGTTGGACTCAAGACGATAGTTACCGGATAAGGCGCAGCGGTCGGGCTGAACGG
GGGGTTCGTGCACACAGCCCAGCTTGGAGCGAACGACCTACACCGAACTGAGATACCTACAGCGTGAGCT
ATGAGAAAGCGCCACGCTTCCCGAAGGGAGAAAGGYGGACAGGTATCCGGTAAGCGGCAGGGTCGGAACA
GGAGAGCGCACGAGGGAGCTTCCAGGGGGAAACGCCTGGTATCTTTATAGTCCTGTCGGGTTTCGCCACC
TCTGACTTGAGCGTCGATTTTTGTGATGCTCGTCAGGGGGGCGGAGCCTATGGAAAAACGCCAGCAACGC
GGCCTTTTTACGGTTCCTGGCCTTTTGCTGGCCTTTTGCTCACATGTTCTTTCCTGCGTTATCCCCTGAT
TCTGTGGATAACCGTATTACCGCCTTTGAGTGAGCTGATACCGCTCGCCGCAGCCGAACGACCGAGCGCA
GCGAGTCAGTGAGCGAGGAAGCGGAAGAGCGCCCAATACGCAAACCGCCTCTCCCCGCGCGTTGGCCGAT
TCATTAATGCAGCTGGCACGACAGGTTTCCCGACTGGAAAGCGGGCAGTGAGCGCAACGCAATTAATGTG
AGTTAGCTCACTCATTAGGCACCCCAGGCTTTACACTTTATGCTTCCGGCTCGTATGTTGTGTGGAATTG
TGAGCGGATAACAATTTCACACAGGAAACAGCTATGACCATGATTACGCCAAGCGCGCAATTAACCCTCA
CTAAAGGGAACAAAAGCTGGAGCTGCAAGCTTAATGTAGTCTTATGCAATACTCTTGTAGTCTTGCAACA
TGGTAACGATGAGTTAGCAACATGCCTTACAAGGAGAGAAAAAGCACCGTGCATGCCGATTGGTGGAAGT
AAGGTGGTACGATCGTGCCTTATTAGGAAGGCAACAGACGGGTCTGACATGGATTGGACGAACCACTGAA
TTGCCGCATTGCAGAGATATTGTATTTAAGTGCCTAGCTCGATACATAAACGGGTCTCTCTGGTTAGACC
AGATCTGAGCCTGGGAGCTCTCTGGCTAACTAGGGAACCCACTGCTTAAGCCTCAATAAAGCTTGCCTTG
AGTGCTTCAAGTAGTGTGTGCCCGTCTGTTGTGTGACTCTGGTAACTAGAGATCCCTCAGACCCTTTTAG
TCAGTGTGGAAAATCTCTAGCAGTGGCGCCCGAACAGGGACTTGAAAGCGAAAGGGAAACCAGAGGAGCT
CTCTCGACGCAGGACTCGGCTTGCTGAAGCGCGCACGGCAAGAGGCGAGGGGCGGCGACTGGTGAGTACG
CCAAAAATTTTGACTAGCGGAGGCTAGAAGGAGAGAGATGGGTGCGAGAGCGTCAGTATTAAGCGGGGGA
GAATTAGATCGCGATGGGAAAAAATTCGGTTAAGGCCAGGGGGAAAGAAAAAATATAAATTAAAACATAT
AGTATGGGCAAGCAGGGAGCTAGAACGATTCGCAGTTAATCCTGGCCTGTTAGAAACATCAGAAGGCTGT
AGACAAATACTGGGACAGCTACAACCATCCCTTCAGACAGGATCAGAAGAACTTAGATCATTATATAATA
CAGTAGCAACCCTCTATTGTGTGCATCAAAGGATAGAGATAAAAGACACCAAGGAAGCTTTAGACAAGAT
AGAGGAAGAGCAAAACAAAAGTAAGACCACCGCACAGCAAGCGGCCGCTGATCTTCAGACCTGGAGGAGG
AGATATGAGGGACAATTGGAGAAGTGAATTATATAAATATAAAGTAGTAAAAATTGAACCATTAGGAGTA
GCACCCACCAAGGCAAAGAGAAGAGTGGTGCAGAGAGAAAAAAGAGCAGTGGGAATAGGAGCTTTGTTCC
TTGGGTTCTTGGGAGCAGCAGGAAGCACTATGGGCGCAGCGTCAATGACGCTGACGGTACAGGCCAGACA
ATTATTGTCTGGTATAGTGCAGCAGCAGAACAATTTGCTGAGGGCTATTGAGGCGCAACAGCATCTGTTG
CAACTCACAGTCTGGGGCATCAAGCAGCTCCAGGCAAGAATCCTGGCTGTGGAAAGATACCTAAAGGATC
AACAGCTCCTGGGGATTTGGGGTTGCTCTGGAAAACTCATTTGCACCACTGCTGTGCCTTGGAATGCTAG
TTGGAGTAATAAATCTCTGGAACAGATTTGGAATCACACGACCTGGATGGAGTGGGACAGAGAAATTAAC
AATTACACAAGCTTAATACACTCCTTAATTGAAGAATCGCAAAACCAGCAAGAAAAGAATGAACAAGAAT
TATTGGAATTAGATAAATGGGCAAGTTTGTGGAATTGGTTTAACATAACAAATTGGCTGTGGTATATAAA
ATTATTCATAATGATAGTAGGAGGCTTGGTAGGTTTAAGAATAGTTTTTGCTGTACTTTCTATAGTGAAT
AGAGTTAGGCAGGGATATTCACCATTATCGTTTCAGACCCACC
Features (pLannotate 1.2.2; 32 found; start..end, strand, type, name):
    113..229     +  misc_feature   cPPT/CTS: central polypurine tract and central termination sequence of HIV-1
    261..281     +  protein_bind   attB4: mutant version of attB; core recombination site for the Gateway® BP reaction BP Clonase™
    281..1492    +  promoter       UbC promoter: human ubiquitin C promoter
   1494..1511    +  protein_bind   attB1 (fragment): mutant version of attB; core recombination site for the Gateway® BP reaction BP Clonase™
   1520..2680    +  CDS            PHKG1: PHKG1_HUMAN - Also known as PHKG. Experimental evidence at transcript level: Swiss-Prot protein existence level 2. Catalytic subunit of the phosphorylase b kinase (PHK), which mediates the neural and hormonal regulation of glycogen breakdown (glycogenolysis) by phosphorylating and thereby activating glycogen phosphorylase. In vitro, phosphorylates PYGM, TNNI3, MAPT/TAU, GAP43 and NRGN/RC3 (By similarity). From Homo sapiens (Human).
   2688..2705    -  protein_bind   attB2 (fragment): mutant version of attB; core recombination site for the Gateway® BP reaction BP Clonase™
   2756..3526    +  CDS            miniTurbo: N-terminally truncated mutant of the E. coli biotin ligase BioID engineered for improved catalytic efficiency (Branon et al., 2018)
   3532..3552    -  protein_bind   attB3: mutant version of attB; core recombination site for the Gateway® BP reaction BP Clonase™
   3581..4169    +  misc_feature   WPRE: woodchuck hepatitis virus posttranscriptional regulatory element
   4183..4682    +  promoter       PGK promoter: mouse phosphoglycerate kinase 1 promoter
   4703..5302    +  CDS            PuroR: puromycin N-acetyltransferase; pac from Streptomyces alboniger; confers resistance to puromycin
   5370..5507    +  CDS            nef (fragment): NEF_HV1LA - Experimental evidence at protein level: Swiss-Prot protein existence level 1. Extracellular Nef protein targets CD4(+) T-lymphocytes for apoptosis by interacting with CXCR4 surface receptors. From Human immunodeficiency virus type 1 group M subtype B (isolate Lai) (HIV-1).
   5493..5673    +  LTR            5' LTR (truncated): truncated 5' long terminal repeat (LTR) from HIV-1
   5745..5866    +  polyA_signal   SV40 poly(A) signal: SV40 polyadenylation signal
   5885..6020    +  rep_origin     SV40 ori: SV40 origin of replication
   6041..6059    -  promoter       T7 promoter: promoter for bacteriophage T7 RNA polymerase
   6067..6222    +  CDS            lacZα (fragment): LacZα fragment of β-galactosidase; lacZ fragment
   6227..6655    +  rep_origin     f1 ori (sequence partly withheld): f1 bacteriophage origin of replication; arrow indicates direction of (+) strand synthesis
   6708..6812    +  promoter       AmpR promoter: bla
   6813..7673    +  CDS            AmpR: β-lactamase; bla; confers resistance to ampicillin, carbenicillin, and related antibiotics
   7844..8432    +  rep_origin     ori: high-copy-number ColE1/pMB1/pBR322/pUC origin of replication
   8615..8707    +  CDS            lacI (fragment): lac repressor; lacI; The lac repressor binds to the lac operator to inhibit transcription in E. coli. This inhibition can be relieved by adding lactose or isopropyl-β-D-thiogalactopyranoside (IPTG).
   8720..8741    +  protein_bind   CAP binding site: CAP binding activates transcription in the presence of cAMP. E. coli catabolite activator protein
   8756..8786    +  promoter       lac promoter: promoter for the E. coli lac operon
   8794..8810    +  protein_bind   lac operator: The lac repressor binds to the lac operator to inhibit transcription in E. coli. This inhibition can be relieved by adding lactose or isopropyl-β-D-thiogalactopyranoside (IPTG). lac repressor encoded by lacI
   8855..8873    +  promoter       T3 promoter: promoter for bacteriophage T3 RNA polymerase
   8901..9127    +  promoter       RSV promoter: Rous sarcoma virus enhancer/promoter
   9128..9308    +  LTR            5' LTR (truncated): truncated 5' long terminal repeat (LTR) from HIV-1
   9355..9480    +  misc_feature   HIV-1 Ψ: packaging signal of human immunodeficiency virus type 1
   9464..9827    +  CDS            HIV-1 gag (fragment): gag protein from human immunodeficiency virus 1; gag
   9973..10206   +  misc_feature   RRE: The Rev response element (RRE) of HIV-1 allows for Rev-dependent mRNA export from the nucleus to the cytoplasm.
  10583..94      +  CDS            Rev (fragment) (across the origin): human immunodeficiency virus 1 (HIV-1) Rev protein; rev; enhances nuclear export of unspliced and incompletely spliced viral mRNAs
