[The description below was written by a language model from this plasmid's Addgene catalogue record and pLannotate feature annotations shown in this document.]
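Description:
p667-UBC-PHKG1-V5-miniTurbo_IDG-K is a lentiviral mammalian expression plasmid built on the pDest667 Gateway destination backbone, with a full sequence of about 10.6 kb. It is maintained in E. coli through a ColE1/pUC-type origin and an ampicillin resistance gene. The catalogue lists it as low copy, and an f1 origin and remnants of a lac/T7/T3 cloning cassette are also present in the backbone. The viral portion has the layout of a third-generation transfer vector: an RSV promoter drives a truncated HIV-1 5' LTR, followed by the Ψ packaging signal with a gag fragment, the Rev response element and the cPPT/CTS. A second truncated LTR downstream closes the proviral unit, and an SV40 poly(A) signal and SV40 origin lie beyond it.

The payload was assembled by multisite Gateway recombination, as shown by the attB4, attB1, attB2 and attB3 sites separating its three modules. The human ubiquitin C promoter drives the human PHKG1 coding sequence, which encodes the catalytic gamma subunit of phosphorylase b kinase. PHKG1 is fused at its C terminus to V5-miniTurbo. The annotation detects miniTurbo but not the V5 epitope, which the catalogue places in this tag. miniTurbo is a truncated, engineered E. coli biotin ligase that biotinylates nearby proteins. A WPRE follows the fusion to enhance transcript expression, and a separate mouse PGK promoter drives puromycin N-acetyltransferase for selection of transduced cells.

The plasmid was made within the Illuminating the Druggable Genome program as a resource for understudied kinases. It is intended for stable expression of the tagged kinase in mammalian cells, followed by proximity-dependent biotinylation proteomics to map its protein-proximity network.
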