Addgene plasmid #158192: p667-UBC-PHKG1-V5-miniTurbo_IDG-K
Purpose: Gateway destination clone of PHKG1 (human) tagged with C-terminal V5-miniTurbo for generating protein-proximity networks using proximity-dependent biotinylation proteomics
Depositing lab: Ben Major. Depositing organization: Washington University in Saint Louis.
Backbone
  Vector backbone: pDest667
  Backbone manufacturer: PEL
  Backbone size w/o insert (bp): 9014
  Vector type: Mammalian Expression, Lentiviral ; Gateway Destination
  Selectable markers: Puromycin
Growth in bacteria
  Bacterial resistance: Ampicillin, 100 μg/mL
  Growth temperature: 30°C
  Growth strain: NEB Stable
  Copy number: Low Copy
Gene/Insert
  Gene/Insert name: PHKG1-V5-miniTurbo (alt name: PHKG1)
  Species: H. sapiens (human)
  Entrez Gene: PHKG1 (a.k.a. PHKG)
  Promoter: Ubiquitin
  Tag / fusion protein: V5-miniTurbo (C terminal on insert)
  Cloning method: Gateway Cloning
  Sequencing primers: 5′ GCCCGAAGGAATAGAAGAAGAA; 3′ CATAGCGTAAAAGGAGCAACA
Terms and licenses: Academic/Nonprofit Terms; Industry Terms: Not Available to Industry
Depositor comments: These plasmids were generated as part of the Illuminating the Druggable Genome (IDG) program sponsored by the NIH Common Fund. The goal of this program is to identify, gather, and distribute information and resources for proteins that currently are not well-studied yet belong to commonly drug-targeted protein families: protein kinases, non-olfactory G-protein coupled receptors (GPCRs), and ion channels. The IDG program is designed to develop fundamental research tools for understudied proteins, elucidate their function, and disseminate the IDG-related resources and data to the greater scientific community. These lentiviral gateway destination plasmids were generated, as part of the Kinase-Data and Resource Generating Center (DRGC), using the single fragment or multisite gateway cloning technology. They were used for generating proteomics-based protein-interaction and protein-proximity networks that can be accessed through the kinase-DRGC website https://darkkinome.org/. Each plasmid has either an N- or C-terminal fusion protein (Flag/ V5/V5-miniTurbo/V5-TurboID/miniTurbo-V5/TurboID-V5) tagged understudied kinase driven under either a CMV or Ubiquitin (UBC) promoter. All inserts in the pENTR plasmids used to generate the deposited destination plasmids were end-sequenced and insert size validated prior to multi-site gateway cloning. The combined insert size of the single fragment or three fragment destination plasmids were confirmed by restriction digestion (BsrGI, and EcoRV for pDest667; BsrGI, EcoRV, and BstZ17I for pDest663; and BsrGI for pHAGE) and all plasmids were partially sequenced to ensure in-frame ORFs and fusion tags.
How to cite: p667-UBC-PHKG1-V5-miniTurbo_IDG-K was a gift from Ben Major (Addgene plasmid # 158192 ; http://n2t.net/addgene:158192 ; RRID:Addgene_158192)
