>Addgene plasmid #158192 | p667-UBC-PHKG1-V5-miniTurbo_IDG-K | depositor partial sequence | sequence record 305622 | UBC-PHKG1 region sequencing result
GTTTTTTAGGCACCTTTTGAAATGTAATCATTTGGGTCAATATGTAATTTTCAGTGTTAGACTAGTAAAT
TGTCCGCTAAATTCTGGCCGTTTTTGGCTTTTTTGTTAGACACAAGTTTGTACAAAAAAGTTGGCACCAT
GACCCGGGACGAGGCACTGCCGGACTCTCATTCTGCACAGGACTTCTATGAGAATTATGAGCCCAAAGAG
ATCCTGGGCAGGGGCGTTAGCAGTGTGGTCAGGCGATGCATCCACAAGCCCACGAGCCAGGAGTACGCCG
TGAAGGTCATCGACGTCACCGGTGGAGGCAGCTTCAGCCCGGAGGAGGTGCGGGAGCTGCGAGAAGCCAC
GCTGAAGGAGGTGGACATCCTGCGCAAGGTCTCAGGGCACCCCAACATCATACAGCTGAAGGACACTTAT
GAGACCAACACTTTCTTCTTCTTGGTGTTTGACCTGATGAAGAGAGGGGAGCTCTTTGACTACCTCACTG
AGAAGGTCACCTTGAGTGAGAAGGAAACCAGAAAGATCATGCGAGCTCTGCTGGAGGTGATCTGCACCTT
GCACAAACTCAACATCGTGCACCGGGACCTGAAGCCCGAGAACATTCTCTTGGATGACAACATGAACATC
AAGCTCACAGACTTTGGCTTTTCCTGCCAGCTGGAGCCGGGAGAGAGGCTGCGAGAGGTCTGTGGGACCC
CCAGTTACCTGGCCCCTGAGATTATCGAGTGCTCCATGAATGAGGACCACCCGGGCTACGGGAAAGAGGT
GGACATGTGGAGCACTGGCGTCATCATGTACACGCTGCTGGCCGGCTCCCCGCCCTTCTGGCACCGGAAG
CAGATGCTGATGCTGAG
