>Addgene plasmid #158192 | p667-UBC-PHKG1-V5-miniTurbo_IDG-K | depositor partial sequence | sequence record 305623 | PHKG1-V5-miniTurbo region sequencing result
CCAGCTGGAGCCGGGAGAGAGGCTGCGAGAGGTCTGTGGGACCCCCAGTTACCTGGCCCCTGAGATTATC
GAGTGCTCCATGAATGAGGACCACCCGGGCTACGGGAAAGAGGTGGACATGTGGAGCACTGGCGTCATCA
TGTACACGCTGCTGGCCGGCTCCCCGCCCTTCTGGCACCGGAAGCAGATGCTGATGCTGAGGATGATCAT
GAGCGGCAACTACCAGTTTGGCTCGCCCGAGTGGGATGATTACTCGGACACCGTGAAGGACCTGGTCTCC
CGATTCCTGGTGGTGCAACCCCAGAACCGCTACACAGCGGAAGAGGCCTTGGCACACCCCTTCTTCCAGC
AGTACTTGGTGGAGGAAGTGCGGCACTTCAGCCCCCGGGGGAAGTTCAAGGTGATCGCTCTGACCGTGCT
GGCTTCAGTGCGGATCTACTACCAGTACCGCCGGGTGAAGCCTGTGACCCGGGAGATCGTCATCCGAGAC
CCCTATGCCCTCCGGCCTCTGCGCCGGCTCATCGACGCCTACGCTTTCCGAATCTATGGCCACTGGGTGA
AGAAGGGGCAGCAGCAGAACCGGGCAGCCCTTTTCGAGAACACACCCAAGGCCGTGCTCCTCTCCCTGGC
CGAGGAGGACTACTTGCCAACTTTCTTGTACAAAGTGGGCGGCAAGCCCATCCCCAACCCCCTGCTGGGC
CTGGACAGCACCGCTAGCATCCCGCTGCTGAACGCTAAACAGATTCTGGGACAGCTGGACGGCGGGAGCG
TGGCAGTCCTGCCTGTGGTCGACTCCACCAATCAGTACCTGCTGGATCGAATCGGCGAGCTGAAGAGTGG
GGATGCTTGCA
